Addgene plasmid #130987: MADR pDonor smFP-Myc (dark) WPRE
Purpose: MADR donor plasmid for FlpO+Cre- mediated insertion of a SM_FP-Myc, a cytoplasmic fluorescent protein which includes multiple Myc epitope tags
Depositing lab: Joshua Breunig. Depositing organization: Cedars-Sinai Medical Center. Publication: Rapid Generation of Somatic Mouse Mosaics with Locus-Specific, Stably Integrated Transgenic Elements. Kim GB, Rincon Fernandez Pacheco D, Saxon D, Yang A, Sabet S, Dutra-Clarke M, Levy R, Watkins A, Park H, Abbasi Akhtar A, Linesch PW, Kobritz N, Chandra SS, Grausam K, Ayala-Sarmiento A, Molina J, Sedivakova K, Hoang K, Tsyporin J, Gareau DS, Filbin MG, Bannykh S, Santiskulvong C, Wang Y, Tang J, Suva ML, Chen B, Danielpour M, Breunig JJ. Cell. 2019 Sep 19;179(1):251-267.e24. doi: 10.1016/j.cell.2019.08.013. PubMed 31539496.
Backbone
  Vector backbone: MADR pDonor
  Backbone size w/o insert (bp): 5572
  Total vector size (bp): 6658
  Vector type: Mosaic analysis for dual recombinase-mediated cassette exchange (MADR) donor
Growth in bacteria
  Bacterial resistance: Ampicillin, 100 μg/mL
  Growth temperature: 37°C
  Growth strain: DH5alpha
  Copy number: High Copy
Gene/Insert
  Gene/Insert name: smFP-Myc WPRE
  Species: Synthetic
  Insert size (bp): 1086
  Mutation: "dark" variant with GGG fluorophore versus TYG in wildtype EGFP or "bright" variant
  Promoter: none (4x polyA to mitigate episomal expression)
  Tag / fusion protein: Myc - 10 total Myc tags
  Cloning method: Ligation Independent Cloning
  Sequencing primers: 5′ MADR-MCSF (TCGACCTGCAGCCCAAGCTA); 3′ WPRE-R (addgene)
Resource information
  A portion of this plasmid was derived from a plasmid made by: addgene Plasmid #59757
Terms and licenses: Academic/Nonprofit Terms; Industry Terms: Not Available to Industry
How to cite: MADR pDonor smFP-Myc (dark) WPRE was a gift from Joshua Breunig (Addgene plasmid # 130987 ; http://n2t.net/addgene:130987 ; RRID:Addgene_130987)
