[The description below was written by a language model from this plasmid's Addgene catalogue record and pLannotate feature annotations shown in this document.]
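Description:
MADR pDonor smFP-Myc (dark) WPRE is a promoterless donor plasmid for mosaic analysis by dual recombinase-mediated cassette exchange (MADR), about 6.7 kb in size. It is maintained in E. coli as a high-copy plasmid through a ColE1/pUC-type origin and selected with ampicillin via the bla gene. The backbone also carries lac regulatory remnants and an SV40 origin and poly(A) region that lie outside the exchange cassette.

The payload sits between a loxP site and a minimal FRT site. When Cre and FlpO are supplied together, these two heterologous sites allow the cassette to be swapped into a compatible genomic locus carrying matching sites; the record does not name that target locus. The coding sequence is smFP-Myc, a synthetic "spaghetti monster" GFP-scaffold protein that is cytoplasmic and carries ten Myc epitope tags. The annotation software recognises it only as a GFP-family fragment. This is the "dark" variant, in which the chromophore residues are changed to GGG, so it is presumably followed through its Myc epitopes rather than by fluorescence.

Downstream of the coding sequence are a chimeric intron, a WPRE to enhance transcript stability and expression, and bGH and rabbit β-globin polyadenylation signals. No promoter drives the insert. Instead, a PGK poly(A) signal and three tandem SV40 poly(A) signals lie upstream of loxP to terminate stray transcription and reduce expression from unintegrated episomes, so expression would depend on a promoter at the recipient locus after integration. The associated publication describes generating somatic mouse mosaics with stably integrated, locus-specific transgenes. The two sequence records, depositor and NGS, differ by two nucleotides and give the same feature map.
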