Features (pLannotate 1.2.2; 29 found; start..end, strand, type, name):
      5..24      +  enhancer       CMV enhancer (fragment): human cytomegalovirus immediate early enhancer
     32..493     +  polyA_signal   PGK poly(A) signal: mouse phosphoglycerate kinase 1 polyadenylation signal
    535..618     +  CDS            large T antigen (fragment): large T antigen from SV40 (simian virus 40)
    641..775     +  polyA_signal   SV40 poly(A) signal: SV40 polyadenylation signal
    789..872     +  CDS            large T antigen (fragment): large T antigen from SV40 (simian virus 40)
    895..1029    +  polyA_signal   SV40 poly(A) signal: SV40 polyadenylation signal
   1043..1126    +  CDS            large T antigen (fragment): large T antigen from SV40 (simian virus 40)
   1149..1283    +  polyA_signal   SV40 poly(A) signal: SV40 polyadenylation signal
   1312..1345    +  protein_bind   loxP: Cre-mediated recombination occurs in the 8-bp core sequence (GCATACAT). Cre recombinase
   1502..2386    +  CDS            vsfGFP-9 (fragment): vsfGFP-9 is a basic (constitutively fluorescent) green fluorescent protein published in 2015, derived from Aequorea victoria. It has low acid sensitivity.
   2525..2657    +  intron         chimeric intron: chimera between introns from human β-globin and immunoglobulin heavy chain genes
   2666..3254    +  misc_feature   WPRE: woodchuck hepatitis virus posttranscriptional regulatory element
   3258..3274    +  misc_feature   MCS (fragment): pUC18/19 multiple cloning site
   3287..3398    +  polyA_signal   bGH poly(A) signal: bovine growth hormone polyadenylation signal
   3494..3512    -  promoter       T3 promoter: promoter for bacteriophage T3 RNA polymerase
   3571..3645    +  CDS            HBB (fragment): HBB_PONPY - Experimental evidence at transcript level: Swiss-Prot protein existence level 2. Involved in oxygen transport from the lung to the various peripheral tissues. From Pongo pygmaeus (Bornean orangutan).
   3716..3771    +  polyA_signal   β-globin poly(A) signal: rabbit β-globin polyadenylation signal (Gil and Proudfoot, 1987)
   4109..4142    +  protein_bind   FRT (minimal): supports FLP-mediated excision but not integration (Turan and Bode, 2011) FLP recombinase from the Saccharomyces cerevisiae 2μ plasmid
   4185..4201    -  protein_bind   lac operator: The lac repressor binds to the lac operator to inhibit transcription in E. coli. This inhibition can be relieved by adding lactose or isopropyl-β-D-thiogalactopyranoside (IPTG). lac repressor encoded by lacI
   4209..4239    -  promoter       lac promoter: promoter for the E. coli lac operon
   4254..4275    -  protein_bind   CAP binding site: CAP binding activates transcription in the presence of cAMP. E. coli catabolite activator protein
   4288..4327    -  CDS            lacI (fragment): lac repressor; lacI; The lac repressor binds to the lac operator to inhibit transcription in E. coli. This inhibition can be relieved by adding lactose or isopropyl-β-D-thiogalactopyranoside (IPTG).
   4334..4356    +  promoter       SV40 promoter (fragment): SV40 enhancer and early promoter
   4380..4515    +  rep_origin     SV40 ori: SV40 origin of replication
   4535..4669    +  polyA_signal   SV40 poly(A) signal: SV40 polyadenylation signal
   4671..4725    -  CDS            lacI (fragment): lac repressor; lacI; The lac repressor binds to the lac operator to inhibit transcription in E. coli. This inhibition can be relieved by adding lactose or isopropyl-β-D-thiogalactopyranoside (IPTG).
   4908..5496    -  rep_origin     ori: high-copy-number ColE1/pMB1/pBR322/pUC origin of replication
   5667..6527    -  CDS            AmpR: β-lactamase; bla; confers resistance to ampicillin, carbenicillin, and related antibiotics
   6528..6632    -  promoter       AmpR promoter: bla
>Addgene plasmid #130987 | MADR pDonor smFP-Myc (dark) WPRE | depositor full sequence | sequence record 272951 | MADR pDonor smFP-Myc (dark) WPRE sequence 6658 bps
GGTCGACATTGATTATTGACTAGTGGATCCGCTGTAAGTCTGCAGAAATTGATGATCTATTAAACAATAA
AGATGTCCACTAAAATGGAAGTTTTTCCTGTCATACTTTGTTAAGAAGGGTGAGAACAGAGTACCTACAT
TTTGAATGGAAGGATTGGAGCTACGGGGGTGGGGGTGGGGTGGGATTAGATAAATGCCTGCTCTTTACTG
AAGGCTCTTTACTATTGCTTTATGATAATGTTTCATAGTTGGATATCATAATTTAAACAAGCAAAACCAA
ATTAAGGGCCAGCTCATTCCTCCCACTCATGATCTATAGATCTATAGATCTCTCGTGGGATCATTGTTTT
TCTCTTGATTCCCACTTTGTGGTTCTAAGTACTGTGGTTTCCAAATGTGTCAGTTTCATAGCCTGAAGAA
CGAGATCAGCAGCCTCTGTTCCACATACACTTCATTCTCAGTATTGTTTTGCCAAGTTCTAATTCCATCA
GAAGCTTGCAGATCTGCGACTCTAGAGGATCTGCGACTCTAGAGGATCATAATCAGCCATACCACATTTG
TAGAGGTTTTACTTGCTTTAAAAAACCTCCCACACCTCCCCCTGAACCTGAAACATAAAATGAATGCAAT
TGTTGTTGTTAACTTGTTTATTGCAGCTTATAATGGTTACAAATAAAGCAATAGCATCACAAATTTCACA
AATAAAGCATTTTTTTCACTGCATTCTAGTTGTGGTTTGTCCAAACTCATCAATGTATCTTATCATGTCT
GGATCTGCGACTCTAGAGGATCATAATCAGCCATACCACATTTGTAGAGGTTTTACTTGCTTTAAAAAAC
CTCCCACACCTCCCCCTGAACCTGAAACATAAAATGAATGCAATTGTTGTTGTTAACTTGTTTATTGCAG
CTTATAATGGTTACAAATAAAGCAATAGCATCACAAATTTCACAAATAAAGCATTTTTTTCACTGCATTC
TAGTTGTGGTTTGTCCAAACTCATCAATGTATCTTATCATGTCTGGATCTGCGACTCTAGAGGATCATAA
TCAGCCATACCACATTTGTAGAGGTTTTACTTGCTTTAAAAAACCTCCCACACCTCCCCCTGAACCTGAA
ACATAAAATGAATGCAATTGTTGTTGTTAACTTGTTTATTGCAGCTTATAATGGTTACAAATAAAGCAAT
AGCATCACAAATTTCACAAATAAAGCATTTTTTTCACTGCATTCTAGTTGTGGTTTGTCCAAACTCATCA
ATGTATCTTATCATGTCTGGATCCCCATCAAGCTGATCCGGAACCCTTAATATAACTTCGTATAGCATAC
ATTATACGAAGTTATTAGGTCCCTCGACCTGCAGCCCAAGCTAGCGCAATTGCGGCCGCCACCATGGAGC
AAAAACTGATATCGGAGGAAGACTTGGCAGAGCAGAAACTGATTTCGGAAGAGGATCTTGCCGAACAAAA
ACTGATCAGTGAGGAAGACCTTGCCGGAGTGTCGAAGGGTGAAGAGCTGTTCACCGGCGTGGTGCCCATC
CTCGTCGAGCTGGACGGAGATGTCAATGGACATAAATTCTCCGTACGGGGAGAGGGCGAGGGCGACGCAA
CCAACGGTAAACTGACCCTGAAGTTCATTTGCACCACGGGTAAACTGCCCGTACCCTGGCCCACCCTGGT
CACAACCTTGGGTGGCGGAGTTCAGTGTTTTTCGCGGTATCCAGATCACATGAAGCAGCATGACTTTTTC
AAGAGCGCTATGCCCGAGGGTTACGTTCAAGAGAGGACCATCAGTTTCAAGGACGACGGCACCTACAAGA
CACGGGCTGAGGTGAAATTCGAGGGTGATACACTCGTGAATCGTATCGAGCTGAAGGGCATAGATTTTAA
GGAGGATGGCAATATCCTGGGCCACAAGTTGGAGTATAACTTCAACAGTCACAATGTCTATATAACTGCC
GATAAGCAGAAGAATGGCATTAAAGCCAATTTCAAAATTCGTCACAATGTCGAAGGCGGCGCAGAACAGA
AGCTCATCAGTGAAGAGGATCTGGCCGCAGAGCAGAAACTCATTAGCGAGGAGGACTTGGGCGGAGGCGG
CGAGCAGAAGCTGATATCGGAGGAAGACCTGGCGGCCGAGCAAAAGCTCATCTCGGAGGAGGATCTCGCG
GGAGGAGATGGAAGTGTCCAGTTGGCGGATCACTACCAGCAGAATACGCCAATTGGTGACGGCCCCGTCC
TTCTGCCGGATAACCACTACCTCTCCACCCAGTCGGTGCTGAGCAAGGACCCGAATGAAAAACGTGACCA
CATGGTTCTTCTTGAGTTCGTCACGGCTGCGGGCATCACGTTGGGCATGGACGAACTGTACAAGGGCGCT
GAACAGAAACTTATCTCCGAGGAGGATCTGGCGGAACAGAAGCTGATCAGCGAAGAGGACCTGGCGGAGC
AGAAACTTATCAGCGAAGAGGATCTGTAAACCGGTGCTCGAGGTACCGATGAATAGCTAAGGTCGAGGCC
GCAGGTAAGTATCAAGGTTACAAGACAGGTTTAAGGAGACCAATAGAAACTGGGCTTGTCGAGACAGAGA
AGACTCTTGCGTTTCTGATAGGCACCTATTGGTCTTACTGACATCCACTTTGCCTTTCTCTCCACAGGTG
TCGACAATCAACCTCTGGATTACAAAATTTGTGAAAGATTGACTGGTATTCTTAACTATGTTGCTCCTTT
TACGCTATGTGGATACGCTGCTTTAATGCCTTTGTATCATGCTATTGCTTCCCGTATGGCTTTCATTTTC
TCCTCCTTGTATAAATCCTGGTTGCTGTCTCTTTATGAGGAGTTGTGGCCCGTTGTCAGGCAACGTGGCG
TGGTGTGCACTGTGTTTGCTGACGCAACCCCCACTGGTTGGGGCATTGCCACCACCTGTCAGCTCCTTTC
CGGGACTTTCGCTTTCCCCCTCCCTATTGCCACGGCGGAACTCATCGCCGCCTGCCTTGCCCGCTGCTGG
ACAGGGGCTCGGCTGTTGGGCACTGACAATTCCGTGGTGTTGTCGGGGAAGCTGACGTCCTTTCCATGGC
TGCTCGCCTGTGTTGCCACCTGGATTCTGCGCGGGACGTCCTTCTGCTACGTCCCTTCGGCCCTCAATCC
AGCGGACCTTCCTTCCCGCGGCCTGCTGCCGGCTCTGCGGCCTCTTCCGCGTCTTCGCCTTCGCCCTCAG
ACGAGTCGGATCTCCCTTTGGGCCGCCTCCCCGCCTGGAATTCGAGCTCGGTACGATCAGCCTCGACTGT
GCCTTCTAGTTGCCAGCCATCTGTTGTTTGCCCCTCCCCCGTGCCTTCCTTGACCCTGGAAGGTGCCACT
CCCACTGTCCTTTCCTAATAAAATGAGGAAATTGCATCGCATTGTCTGAGTAGGTGTCATTCTATTCTGG
GGGGTGGGGTGGGGCAGGACAGCAAGGGGGAGGATTGGGAAGACAATAGCCCAGCTTTTGTTCCCTTTAG
TGAGGGTTAATTGCGCGCTTGGCGTAATCATGGTCATAGCTGTTTCCTGTGTGAAATTGTTATCCGCTAA
TTCACTCCTCAGGTGCAGGCTGCCTATCAGAAGGTGGTGGCTGGTGTGGCCAATGCCCTGGCTCACAAAT
ACCACTGAGATCTTTTTCCCTCTGCCAAAAATTATGGGGACATCATGAAGCCCCTTGAGCATCTGACTTC
TGGCTAATAAAGGAAATTTATTTTCATTGCAATAGTGTGTTGGAATTTTTTGTGTCTCTCACTCGGAAGG
ACATATGGGAGGGCAAATCATTTAAAACATCAGAATGAGTATTTGGTTTAGAGTTTGGCAACATATGCCA
TATGCTGGCTGCCATGAACAAAGGTGGCTATAAAGAGGTCATCAGTATATGAAACAGCCCCCTGCTGTCC
ATTCCTTATTCCATAGAAAAGCCTTGACTTGAGGTTAGATTTTTTTTATATTTTGTTTTGTGTTATTTTT
TTCTTTAACATCCCTAAAATTTTCCTTACATGTTTTACTAGCCAGATTTTTCCTCCTCTCCTGACTACTC
CCAGTCATAGCTGTCCCTCTTCTCTTATGAAGATCCCTCGACCTGCAGGAAGTTCCTATTCTCTAGAAAG
TATAGGAACTTCAAGCTTGGCGTAATCATGGTCATAGCTGTTTCCTGTGTGAAATTGTTATCCGCTCACA
ATTCCACACAACATACGAGCCGGAAGCATAAAGTGTAAAGCCTGGGGTGCCTAATGAGTGAGCTAACTCA
CATTAATTGCGTTGCGCTCACTGCCCGCTTTCCAGTCGGGAAACCTGTCGTGCCAGCGGATCCGCATCTC
AATTAGTCAGCAACCATAGTCCCGCCCCTAACTCCGCCCATCCCGCCCCTAACTCCGCCCAGTTCCGCCC
ATTCTCCGCCCCATGGCTGACTAATTTTTTTTATTTATGCAGAGGCCGAGGCCGCCTCGGCCTCTGAGCT
ATTCCAGAAGTAGTGAGGAGGCTTTTTTGGAGGCCTAGGCTTTTGCAAAAAGCTAACTTGTTTATTGCAG
CTTATAATGGTTACAAATAAAGCAATAGCATCACAAATTTCACAAATAAAGCATTTTTTTCACTGCATTC
TAGTTGTGGTTTGTCCAAACTCATCAATGTATCTTATCATGTCTGGATCCGCTGCATTAATGAATCGGCC
AACGCGCGGGGAGAGGCGGTTTGCGTATTGGGCGCTCTTCCGCTTCCTCGCTCACTGACTCGCTGCGCTC
GGTCGTTCGGCTGCGGCGAGCGGTATCAGCTCACTCAAAGGCGGTAATACGGTTATCCACAGAATCAGGG
GATAACGCAGGAAAGAACATGTGAGCAAAAGGCCAGCAAAAGGCCAGGAACCGTAAAAAGGCCGCGTTGC
TGGCGTTTTTCCATAGGCTCCGCCCCCCTGACGAGCATCACAAAAATCGACGCTCAAGTCAGAGGTGGCG
AAACCCGACAGGACTATAAAGATACCAGGCGTTTCCCCCTGGAAGCTCCCTCGTGCGCTCTCCTGTTCCG
ACCCTGCCGCTTACCGGATACCTGTCCGCCTTTCTCCCTTCGGGAAGCGTGGCGCTTTCTCAATGCTCAC
GCTGTAGGTATCTCAGTTCGGTGTAGGTCGTTCGCTCCAAGCTGGGCTGTGTGCACGAACCCCCCGTTCA
GCCCGACCGCTGCGCCTTATCCGGTAACTATCGTCTTGAGTCCAACCCGGTAAGACACGACTTATCGCCA
CTGGCAGCAGCCACTGGTAACAGGATTAGCAGAGCGAGGTATGTAGGCGGTGCTACAGAGTTCTTGAAGT
GGTGGCCTAACTACGGCTACACTAGAAGGACAGTATTTGGTATCTGCGCTCTGCTGAAGCCAGTTACCTT
CGGAAAAAGAGTTGGTAGCTCTTGATCCGGCAAACAAACCACCGCTGGTAGCGGTGGTTTTTTTGTTTGC
AAGCAGCAGATTACGCGCAGAAAAAAAGGATCTCAAGAAGATCCTTTGATCTTTTCTACGGGGTCTGACG
CTCAGTGGAACGAAAACTCACGTTAAGGGATTTTGGTCATGAGATTATCAAAAAGGATCTTCACCTAGAT
CCTTTTAAATTAAAAATGAAGTTTTAAATCAATCTAAAGTATATATGAGTAAACTTGGTCTGACAGTTAC
CAATGCTTAATCAGTGAGGCACCTATCTCAGCGATCTGTCTATTTCGTTCATCCATAGTTGCCTGACTCC
CCGTCGTGTAGATAACTACGATACGGGAGGGCTTACCATCTGGCCCCAGTGCTGCAATGATACCGCGAGA
CCCACGCTCACCGGCTCCAGATTTATCAGCAATAAACCAGCCAGCCGGAAGGGCCGAGCGCAGAAGTGGT
CCTGCAACTTTATCCGCCTCCATCCAGTCTATTAATTGTTGCCGGGAAGCTAGAGTAAGTAGTTCGCCAG
TTAATAGTTTGCGCAACGTTGTTGCCATTGCTACAGGCATCGTGGTGTCACGCTCGTCGTTTGGTATGGC
TTCATTCAGCTCCGGTTCCCAACGATCAAGGCGAGTTACATGATCCCCCATGTTGTGCAAAAAAGCGGTT
AGCTCCTTCGGTCCTCCGATCGTTGTCAGAAGTAAGTTGGCCGCAGTGTTATCACTCATGGTTATGGCAG
CACTGCATAATTCTCTTACTGTCATGCCATCCGTAAGATGCTTTTCTGTGACTGGTGAGTACTCAACCAA
GTCATTCTGAGAATAGTGTATGCGGCGACCGAGTTGCTCTTGCCCGGCGTCAATACGGGATAATACCGCG
CCACATAGCAGAACTTTAAAAGTGCTCATCATTGGAAAACGTTCTTCGGGGCGAAAACTCTCAAGGATCT
TACCGCTGTTGAGATCCAGTTCGATGTAACCCACTCGTGCACCCAACTGATCTTCAGCATCTTTTACTTT
CACCAGCGTTTCTGGGTGAGCAAAAACAGGAAGGCAAAATGCCGCAAAAAAGGGAATAAGGGCGACACGG
AAATGTTGAATACTCATACTCTTCCTTTTTCAATATTATTGAAGCATTTATCAGGGTTATTGTCTCATGA
GCGGATACATATTTGAATGTATTTAGAAAAATAAACAAATAGGGGTTCCGCGCACATTTCCCCGAAAAGT
GCCACCTG
