Features (pLannotate 1.2.2; 29 found; start..end, strand, type, name):
      5..24      +  enhancer       CMV enhancer (fragment): human cytomegalovirus immediate early enhancer
     32..493     +  polyA_signal   PGK poly(A) signal: mouse phosphoglycerate kinase 1 polyadenylation signal
    535..618     +  CDS            large T antigen (fragment): large T antigen from SV40 (simian virus 40)
    641..775     +  polyA_signal   SV40 poly(A) signal: SV40 polyadenylation signal
    789..872     +  CDS            large T antigen (fragment): large T antigen from SV40 (simian virus 40)
    895..1029    +  polyA_signal   SV40 poly(A) signal: SV40 polyadenylation signal
   1043..1126    +  CDS            large T antigen (fragment): large T antigen from SV40 (simian virus 40)
   1149..1283    +  polyA_signal   SV40 poly(A) signal: SV40 polyadenylation signal
   1312..1345    +  protein_bind   loxP: Cre-mediated recombination occurs in the 8-bp core sequence (GCATACAT). Cre recombinase
   1502..2386    +  CDS            vsfGFP-9 (fragment): vsfGFP-9 is a basic (constitutively fluorescent) green fluorescent protein published in 2015, derived from Aequorea victoria. It has low acid sensitivity.
   2525..2657    +  intron         chimeric intron: chimera between introns from human β-globin and immunoglobulin heavy chain genes
   2666..3254    +  misc_feature   WPRE: woodchuck hepatitis virus posttranscriptional regulatory element
   3258..3274    +  misc_feature   MCS (fragment): pUC18/19 multiple cloning site
   3287..3398    +  polyA_signal   bGH poly(A) signal: bovine growth hormone polyadenylation signal
   3494..3512    -  promoter       T3 promoter: promoter for bacteriophage T3 RNA polymerase
   3571..3645    +  CDS            HBB (fragment): HBB_PONPY - Experimental evidence at transcript level: Swiss-Prot protein existence level 2. Involved in oxygen transport from the lung to the various peripheral tissues. From Pongo pygmaeus (Bornean orangutan).
   3716..3771    +  polyA_signal   β-globin poly(A) signal: rabbit β-globin polyadenylation signal (Gil and Proudfoot, 1987)
   4111..4144    +  protein_bind   FRT (minimal): supports FLP-mediated excision but not integration (Turan and Bode, 2011) FLP recombinase from the Saccharomyces cerevisiae 2μ plasmid
   4187..4203    -  protein_bind   lac operator: The lac repressor binds to the lac operator to inhibit transcription in E. coli. This inhibition can be relieved by adding lactose or isopropyl-β-D-thiogalactopyranoside (IPTG). lac repressor encoded by lacI
   4211..4241    -  promoter       lac promoter: promoter for the E. coli lac operon
   4256..4277    -  protein_bind   CAP binding site: CAP binding activates transcription in the presence of cAMP. E. coli catabolite activator protein
   4290..4329    -  CDS            lacI (fragment): lac repressor; lacI; The lac repressor binds to the lac operator to inhibit transcription in E. coli. This inhibition can be relieved by adding lactose or isopropyl-β-D-thiogalactopyranoside (IPTG).
   4336..4358    +  promoter       SV40 promoter (fragment): SV40 enhancer and early promoter
   4382..4517    +  rep_origin     SV40 ori: SV40 origin of replication
   4537..4671    +  polyA_signal   SV40 poly(A) signal: SV40 polyadenylation signal
   4673..4727    -  CDS            lacI (fragment): lac repressor; lacI; The lac repressor binds to the lac operator to inhibit transcription in E. coli. This inhibition can be relieved by adding lactose or isopropyl-β-D-thiogalactopyranoside (IPTG).
   4910..5498    -  rep_origin     ori: high-copy-number ColE1/pMB1/pBR322/pUC origin of replication
   5669..6529    -  CDS            AmpR: β-lactamase; bla; confers resistance to ampicillin, carbenicillin, and related antibiotics
   6530..6634    -  promoter       AmpR promoter: bla
>Addgene plasmid #130987 | MADR pDonor smFP-Myc (dark) WPRE | addgene full sequence | sequence record 305000 | Addgene NGS Result
GGTCGACATTGATTATTGACTAGTGGATCCGCTGTAAGTCTGCAGAAATTGATGATCTATTAAACAATAA
AGATGTCCACTAAAATGGAAGTTTTTCCTGTCATACTTTGTTAAGAAGGGTGAGAACAGAGTACCTACAT
TTTGAATGGAAGGATTGGAGCTACGGGGGTGGGGGTGGGGTGGGATTAGATAAATGCCTGCTCTTTACTG
AAGGCTCTTTACTATTGCTTTATGATAATGTTTCATAGTTGGATATCATAATTTAAACAAGCAAAACCAA
ATTAAGGGCCAGCTCATTCCTCCCACTCATGATCTATAGATCTATAGATCTCTCGTGGGATCATTGTTTT
TCTCTTGATTCCCACTTTGTGGTTCTAAGTACTGTGGTTTCCAAATGTGTCAGTTTCATAGCCTGAAGAA
CGAGATCAGCAGCCTCTGTTCCACATACACTTCATTCTCAGTATTGTTTTGCCAAGTTCTAATTCCATCA
GAAGCTTGCAGATCTGCGACTCTAGAGGATCTGCGACTCTAGAGGATCATAATCAGCCATACCACATTTG
TAGAGGTTTTACTTGCTTTAAAAAACCTCCCACACCTCCCCCTGAACCTGAAACATAAAATGAATGCAAT
TGTTGTTGTTAACTTGTTTATTGCAGCTTATAATGGTTACAAATAAAGCAATAGCATCACAAATTTCACA
AATAAAGCATTTTTTTCACTGCATTCTAGTTGTGGTTTGTCCAAACTCATCAATGTATCTTATCATGTCT
GGATCTGCGACTCTAGAGGATCATAATCAGCCATACCACATTTGTAGAGGTTTTACTTGCTTTAAAAAAC
CTCCCACACCTCCCCCTGAACCTGAAACATAAAATGAATGCAATTGTTGTTGTTAACTTGTTTATTGCAG
CTTATAATGGTTACAAATAAAGCAATAGCATCACAAATTTCACAAATAAAGCATTTTTTTCACTGCATTC
TAGTTGTGGTTTGTCCAAACTCATCAATGTATCTTATCATGTCTGGATCTGCGACTCTAGAGGATCATAA
TCAGCCATACCACATTTGTAGAGGTTTTACTTGCTTTAAAAAACCTCCCACACCTCCCCCTGAACCTGAA
ACATAAAATGAATGCAATTGTTGTTGTTAACTTGTTTATTGCAGCTTATAATGGTTACAAATAAAGCAAT
AGCATCACAAATTTCACAAATAAAGCATTTTTTTCACTGCATTCTAGTTGTGGTTTGTCCAAACTCATCA
ATGTATCTTATCATGTCTGGATCCCCATCAAGCTGATCCGGAACCCTTAATATAACTTCGTATAGCATAC
ATTATACGAAGTTATTAGGTCCCTCGACCTGCAGCCCAAGCTAGCGCAATTGCGGCCGCCACCATGGAGC
AAAAACTGATATCGGAGGAAGACTTGGCAGAGCAGAAACTGATTTCGGAAGAGGATCTTGCCGAACAAAA
ACTGATCAGTGAGGAAGACCTTGCCGGAGTGTCGAAGGGTGAAGAGCTGTTCACCGGCGTGGTGCCCATC
CTCGTCGAGCTGGACGGAGATGTCAATGGACATAAATTCTCCGTACGGGGAGAGGGCGAGGGCGACGCAA
CCAACGGTAAACTGACCCTGAAGTTCATTTGCACCACGGGTAAACTGCCCGTACCCTGGCCCACCCTGGT
CACAACCTTGGGTGGCGGAGTTCAGTGTTTTTCGCGGTATCCAGATCACATGAAGCAGCATGACTTTTTC
AAGAGCGCTATGCCCGAGGGTTACGTTCAAGAGAGGACCATCAGTTTCAAGGACGACGGCACCTACAAGA
CACGGGCTGAGGTGAAATTCGAGGGTGATACACTCGTGAATCGTATCGAGCTGAAGGGCATAGATTTTAA
GGAGGATGGCAATATCCTGGGCCACAAGTTGGAGTATAACTTCAACAGTCACAATGTCTATATAACTGCC
GATAAGCAGAAGAATGGCATTAAAGCCAATTTCAAAATTCGTCACAATGTCGAAGGCGGCGCAGAACAGA
AGCTCATCAGTGAAGAGGATCTGGCCGCAGAGCAGAAACTCATTAGCGAGGAGGACTTGGGCGGAGGCGG
CGAGCAGAAGCTGATATCGGAGGAAGACCTGGCGGCCGAGCAAAAGCTCATCTCGGAGGAGGATCTCGCG
GGAGGAGATGGAAGTGTCCAGTTGGCGGATCACTACCAGCAGAATACGCCAATTGGTGACGGCCCCGTCC
TTCTGCCGGATAACCACTACCTCTCCACCCAGTCGGTGCTGAGCAAGGACCCGAATGAAAAACGTGACCA
CATGGTTCTTCTTGAGTTCGTCACGGCTGCGGGCATCACGTTGGGCATGGACGAACTGTACAAGGGCGCT
GAACAGAAACTTATCTCCGAGGAGGATCTGGCGGAACAGAAGCTGATCAGCGAAGAGGACCTGGCGGAGC
AGAAACTTATCAGCGAAGAGGATCTGTAAACCGGTGCTCGAGGTACCGATGAATAGCTAAGGTCGAGGCC
GCAGGTAAGTATCAAGGTTACAAGACAGGTTTAAGGAGACCAATAGAAACTGGGCTTGTCGAGACAGAGA
AGACTCTTGCGTTTCTGATAGGCACCTATTGGTCTTACTGACATCCACTTTGCCTTTCTCTCCACAGGTG
TCGACAATCAACCTCTGGATTACAAAATTTGTGAAAGATTGACTGGTATTCTTAACTATGTTGCTCCTTT
TACGCTATGTGGATACGCTGCTTTAATGCCTTTGTATCATGCTATTGCTTCCCGTATGGCTTTCATTTTC
TCCTCCTTGTATAAATCCTGGTTGCTGTCTCTTTATGAGGAGTTGTGGCCCGTTGTCAGGCAACGTGGCG
TGGTGTGCACTGTGTTTGCTGACGCAACCCCCACTGGTTGGGGCATTGCCACCACCTGTCAGCTCCTTTC
CGGGACTTTCGCTTTCCCCCTCCCTATTGCCACGGCGGAACTCATCGCCGCCTGCCTTGCCCGCTGCTGG
ACAGGGGCTCGGCTGTTGGGCACTGACAATTCCGTGGTGTTGTCGGGGAAGCTGACGTCCTTTCCATGGC
TGCTCGCCTGTGTTGCCACCTGGATTCTGCGCGGGACGTCCTTCTGCTACGTCCCTTCGGCCCTCAATCC
AGCGGACCTTCCTTCCCGCGGCCTGCTGCCGGCTCTGCGGCCTCTTCCGCGTCTTCGCCTTCGCCCTCAG
ACGAGTCGGATCTCCCTTTGGGCCGCCTCCCCGCCTGGAATTCGAGCTCGGTACGATCAGCCTCGACTGT
GCCTTCTAGTTGCCAGCCATCTGTTGTTTGCCCCTCCCCCGTGCCTTCCTTGACCCTGGAAGGTGCCACT
CCCACTGTCCTTTCCTAATAAAATGAGGAAATTGCATCGCATTGTCTGAGTAGGTGTCATTCTATTCTGG
GGGGTGGGGTGGGGCAGGACAGCAAGGGGGAGGATTGGGAAGACAATAGCCCAGCTTTTGTTCCCTTTAG
TGAGGGTTAATTGCGCGCTTGGCGTAATCATGGTCATAGCTGTTTCCTGTGTGAAATTGTTATCCGCTAA
TTCACTCCTCAGGTGCAGGCTGCCTATCAGAAGGTGGTGGCTGGTGTGGCCAATGCCCTGGCTCACAAAT
ACCACTGAGATCTTTTTCCCTCTGCCAAAAATTATGGGGACATCATGAAGCCCCTTGAGCATCTGACTTC
TGGCTAATAAAGGAAATTTATTTTCATTGCAATAGTGTGTTGGAATTTTTTGTGTCTCTCACTCGGAAGG
ACATATGGGAGGGCAAATCATTTAAAACATCAGAATGAGTATTTGGTTTAGAGTTTGGCAACATATGCCC
ATATGCTGGCTGCCATGAACAAAGGTTGGCTATAAAGAGGTCATCAGTATATGAAACAGCCCCCTGCTGT
CCATTCCTTATTCCATAGAAAAGCCTTGACTTGAGGTTAGATTTTTTTTATATTTTGTTTTGTGTTATTT
TTTTCTTTAACATCCCTAAAATTTTCCTTACATGTTTTACTAGCCAGATTTTTCCTCCTCTCCTGACTAC
TCCCAGTCATAGCTGTCCCTCTTCTCTTATGGAGATCCCTCGACCTGCAGGAAGTTCCTATTCTCTAGAA
AGTATAGGAACTTCAAGCTTGGCGTAATCATGGTCATAGCTGTTTCCTGTGTGAAATTGTTATCCGCTCA
CAATTCCACACAACATACGAGCCGGAAGCATAAAGTGTAAAGCCTGGGGTGCCTAATGAGTGAGCTAACT
CACATTAATTGCGTTGCGCTCACTGCCCGCTTTCCAGTCGGGAAACCTGTCGTGCCAGCGGATCCGCATC
TCAATTAGTCAGCAACCATAGTCCCGCCCCTAACTCCGCCCATCCCGCCCCTAACTCCGCCCAGTTCCGC
CCATTCTCCGCCCCATGGCTGACTAATTTTTTTTATTTATGCAGAGGCCGAGGCCGCCTCGGCCTCTGAG
CTATTCCAGAAGTAGTGAGGAGGCTTTTTTGGAGGCCTAGGCTTTTGCAAAAAGCTAACTTGTTTATTGC
AGCTTATAATGGTTACAAATAAAGCAATAGCATCACAAATTTCACAAATAAAGCATTTTTTTCACTGCAT
TCTAGTTGTGGTTTGTCCAAACTCATCAATGTATCTTATCATGTCTGGATCCGCTGCATTAATGAATCGG
CCAACGCGCGGGGAGAGGCGGTTTGCGTATTGGGCGCTCTTCCGCTTCCTCGCTCACTGACTCGCTGCGC
TCGGTCGTTCGGCTGCGGCGAGCGGTATCAGCTCACTCAAAGGCGGTAATACGGTTATCCACAGAATCAG
GGGATAACGCAGGAAAGAACATGTGAGCAAAAGGCCAGCAAAAGGCCAGGAACCGTAAAAAGGCCGCGTT
GCTGGCGTTTTTCCATAGGCTCCGCCCCCCTGACGAGCATCACAAAAATCGACGCTCAAGTCAGAGGTGG
CGAAACCCGACAGGACTATAAAGATACCAGGCGTTTCCCCCTGGAAGCTCCCTCGTGCGCTCTCCTGTTC
CGACCCTGCCGCTTACCGGATACCTGTCCGCCTTTCTCCCTTCGGGAAGCGTGGCGCTTTCTCATAGCTC
ACGCTGTAGGTATCTCAGTTCGGTGTAGGTCGTTCGCTCCAAGCTGGGCTGTGTGCACGAACCCCCCGTT
CAGCCCGACCGCTGCGCCTTATCCGGTAACTATCGTCTTGAGTCCAACCCGGTAAGACACGACTTATCGC
CACTGGCAGCAGCCACTGGTAACAGGATTAGCAGAGCGAGGTATGTAGGCGGTGCTACAGAGTTCTTGAA
GTGGTGGCCTAACTACGGCTACACTAGAAGAACAGTATTTGGTATCTGCGCTCTGCTGAAGCCAGTTACC
TTCGGAAAAAGAGTTGGTAGCTCTTGATCCGGCAAACAAACCACCGCTGGTAGCGGTGGTTTTTTTGTTT
GCAAGCAGCAGATTACGCGCAGAAAAAAAGGATCTCAAGAAGATCCTTTGATCTTTTCTACGGGGTCTGA
CGCTCAGTGGAACGAAAACTCACGTTAAGGGATTTTGGTCATGAGATTATCAAAAAGGATCTTCACCTAG
ATCCTTTTAAATTAAAAATGAAGTTTTAAATCAATCTAAAGTATATATGAGTAAACTTGGTCTGACAGTT
ACCAATGCTTAATCAGTGAGGCACCTATCTCAGCGATCTGTCTATTTCGTTCATCCATAGTTGCCTGACT
CCCCGTCGTGTAGATAACTACGATACGGGAGGGCTTACCATCTGGCCCCAGTGCTGCAATGATACCGCGA
GACCCACGCTCACCGGCTCCAGATTTATCAGCAATAAACCAGCCAGCCGGAAGGGCCGAGCGCAGAAGTG
GTCCTGCAACTTTATCCGCCTCCATCCAGTCTATTAATTGTTGCCGGGAAGCTAGAGTAAGTAGTTCGCC
AGTTAATAGTTTGCGCAACGTTGTTGCCATTGCTACAGGCATCGTGGTGTCACGCTCGTCGTTTGGTATG
GCTTCATTCAGCTCCGGTTCCCAACGATCAAGGCGAGTTACATGATCCCCCATGTTGTGCAAAAAAGCGG
TTAGCTCCTTCGGTCCTCCGATCGTTGTCAGAAGTAAGTTGGCCGCAGTGTTATCACTCATGGTTATGGC
AGCACTGCATAATTCTCTTACTGTCATGCCATCCGTAAGATGCTTTTCTGTGACTGGTGAGTACTCAACC
AAGTCATTCTGAGAATAGTGTATGCGGCGACCGAGTTGCTCTTGCCCGGCGTCAATACGGGATAATACCG
CGCCACATAGCAGAACTTTAAAAGTGCTCATCATTGGAAAACGTTCTTCGGGGCGAAAACTCTCAAGGAT
CTTACCGCTGTTGAGATCCAGTTCGATGTAACCCACTCGTGCACCCAACTGATCTTCAGCATCTTTTACT
TTCACCAGCGTTTCTGGGTGAGCAAAAACAGGAAGGCAAAATGCCGCAAAAAAGGGAATAAGGGCGACAC
GGAAATGTTGAATACTCATACTCTTCCTTTTTCAATATTATTGAAGCATTTATCAGGGTTATTGTCTCAT
GAGCGGATACATATTTGAATGTATTTAGAAAAATAAACAAATAGGGGTTCCGCGCACATTTCCCCGAAAA
GTGCCACCTG
